Addgene plasmid #228115: pMCB320 sgControl (ACOCB)
Purpose: Safe targeting sgRNA
Depositing lab: Laura Attardi. Depositing organization: Stanford University. Publication: Integrative multiomic approaches reveal ZMAT3 and p21 as conserved hubs in the p53 tumor suppression network. Boutelle AM, Mabene AR, Yao D, Xu H, Wang M, Tang YJ, Lopez SS, Sinha S, Demeter J, Cheng R, Benard BA, McCrea EM, Valente LJ, Drainas AP, Fischer M, Majeti R, Petrov DA, Jackson PK, Yang F, Winslow MM, Bassik MC, Attardi LD. Cell Death Differ. 2025 Apr 22. doi: 10.1038/s41418-025-01513-8. PubMed 40263541.
Backbone
  Vector backbone: pMCB320
  Vector type: Mammalian Expression, Lentiviral, CRISPR
  Selectable markers: Puromycin
Growth in bacteria
  Bacterial resistance: Ampicillin, 100 μg/mL
  Growth temperature: 37°C
  Growth strain: NEB Stable
  Copy number: High Copy
Gene/Insert
  Gene/Insert name: Safe targeting sgRNA
  gRNA/shRNA sequence: GTTTAGTAATTTGGAAGAGA
  Species: M. musculus (mouse)
  Promoter: mouse U6
  Cloning method: Restriction Enzyme; 5′ cloning site BstxI (not destroyed); 3′ cloning site BlpI (not destroyed)
  Sequencing primers: 5′ CAGCACAAAAGGAAACTCACC
Resource information
  A portion of this plasmid was derived from a plasmid made by: Bassik lab; MCB320 was generated in the Bassik lab and we used as a vector.
Terms and licenses: Academic/Nonprofit Terms; Industry Terms: Not Available to Industry
Depositor comments: Please visit https://doi.org/10.1101/2024.09.17.612743 for bioRxiv preprint.
How to cite: pMCB320 sgControl (ACOCB) was a gift from Laura Attardi (Addgene plasmid # 228115 ; http://n2t.net/addgene:228115 ; RRID:Addgene_228115)
