[The description below was written by a language model from this plasmid's Addgene catalogue record and pLannotate feature annotations shown in this document.]
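Description:
pMCB320 sgControl (ACOCB) is an 8.9 kb lentiviral CRISPR guide-expression plasmid built on the pMCB320 backbone. It carries a "safe-targeting" control sgRNA designed against the mouse genome. In bacteria it replicates from a high-copy ColE1/pUC-type origin and is selected with ampicillin through the bla gene. The viral portion is laid out as an HIV-1 transfer vector. A CMV enhancer/promoter sits upstream of a truncated 5' LTR to drive production of the genomic RNA. This is followed by the Ψ packaging signal with a gag fragment, the Rev response element for Rev-dependent nuclear export, and the cPPT/CTS. A WPRE that boosts transcript expression and a second truncated LTR, preceded by a nef fragment, close the cassette.

The catalogue entry states that the guide is expressed from a mouse U6 promoter and was cloned between BstXI and BlpI sites, both of which are retained. The automated annotation does not call the U6 promoter itself, but it detects a fragment of the S. pyogenes tracrRNA scaffold in the expected position. Downstream, an EF-1α promoter drives puromycin N-acetyltransferase followed by mCherry, so transduced mammalian cells can be selected with the drug and tracked by red fluorescence. The linker between the two coding sequences is not annotated. Two same-orientation loxP sites bracket the region from the sgRNA scaffold through mCherry, which would in principle allow Cre-mediated excision, though the record does not describe such a use. No Cas9 is encoded, so the nuclease must be supplied separately. The stated purpose is a safe-targeting sgRNA, which typically serves as a cutting control alongside gene-targeting guides. This one was deposited with a study of the p53 tumor suppression network.
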