Features (pLannotate 1.2.2; 23 found; start..end, strand, type, name):
    153..532     +  enhancer       CMV enhancer: human cytomegalovirus immediate early enhancer
    533..732     +  promoter       CMV promoter: human cytomegalovirus (CMV) immediate early promoter
    750..930     +  LTR            5' LTR (truncated): truncated 5' long terminal repeat (LTR) from HIV-1
    977..1102    +  misc_feature   HIV-1 Ψ: packaging signal of human immunodeficiency virus type 1
   1086..1424    +  CDS            HIV-1 gag (fragment): gag protein from human immunodeficiency virus 1; gag
   1599..1832    +  misc_feature   RRE: The Rev response element (RRE) of HIV-1 allows for Rev-dependent mRNA export from the nucleus to the cytoplasm.
   2209..2309    +  CDS            Rev (fragment): human immunodeficiency virus 1 (HIV-1) Rev protein; rev; enhances nuclear export of unspliced and incompletely spliced viral mRNAs
   2359..2476    +  misc_feature   cPPT/CTS: central polypurine tract and central termination sequence of HIV-1
   2729..2762    +  protein_bind   loxP: Cre-mediated recombination occurs in the 8-bp core sequence (GCATACAT). Cre recombinase
   2887..2954    +  misc_RNA       tracrRNA (fragment): trans-activating CRISPR RNA for the Streptococcus pyogenes CRISPR/Cas9 system
   3019..4190    +  promoter       EF-1α promoter: strong constitutive promoter for human elongation factor EF-1α
   4202..4798    +  CDS            PuroR: puromycin N-acetyltransferase; pac from Streptomyces alboniger; confers resistance to puromycin
   4874..5581    +  CDS            mCherry: mCherry is a basic (constitutively fluorescent) red fluorescent protein published in 2004, derived from Discosoma sp.. It is reported to be a very rapidly-maturing monomer with low acid sensitivity.
   5604..5637    +  protein_bind   loxP: Cre-mediated recombination occurs in the 8-bp core sequence (GCATACAT). Cre recombinase
   5670..5693    +  misc_feature   MCS (fragment): pBluescript multiple cloning site
   5693..6281    +  misc_feature   WPRE: woodchuck hepatitis virus posttranscriptional regulatory element
   6282..6301    +  misc_feature   MCS (fragment): pBluescript multiple cloning site
   6303..6803    +  CDS            nef (fragment): NEF_HV1LA - Experimental evidence at protein level: Swiss-Prot protein existence level 1. Extracellular Nef protein targets CD4(+) T-lymphocytes for apoptosis by interacting with CXCR4 surface receptors. From Human immunodeficiency virus type 1 group M subtype B (isolate Lai) (HIV-1).
   6810..6990    +  LTR            5' LTR (truncated): truncated 5' long terminal repeat (LTR) from HIV-1
   7052..7640    -  rep_origin     ori: high-copy-number ColE1/pMB1/pBR322/pUC origin of replication
   7811..8671    -  CDS            AmpR: β-lactamase; bla; confers resistance to ampicillin, carbenicillin, and related antibiotics
   8672..8776    -  promoter       AmpR promoter: bla
   8835..8887    -  misc_feature   bom (fragment): basis of mobility region from pBR322
>Addgene plasmid #228115 | pMCB320 sgControl (ACOCB) | addgene full sequence | sequence record 459272 | Addgene NGS Result
GCTCCCTGCTTGTGTGTTGGAGGTCGCTGAGTAGTGCGCGAGCAAAATTTAAGCTACAACAAGGCAAGGC
TTGACCGACAATTGCATGAAGAATCTGCTTAGGGTTAGGCGTTTTGCGCTGCTTCGCGATGTACGGGCCA
GATATACGCGTTGACATTGATTATTGACTAGTTATTAATAGTAATCAATTACGGGGTCATTAGTTCATAG
CCCATATATGGAGTTCCGCGTTACATAACTTACGGTAAATGGCCCGCCTGGCTGACCGCCCAACGACCCC
CGCCCATTGACGTCAATAATGACGTATGTTCCCATAGTAACGCCAATAGGGACTTTCCATTGACGTCAAT
GGGTGGAGTATTTACGGTAAACTGCCCACTTGGCAGTACATCAAGTGTATCATATGCCAAGTACGCCCCC
TATTGACGTCAATGACGGTAAATGGCCCGCCTGGCATTATGCCCAGTACATGACCTTATGGGACTTTCCT
ACTTGGCAGTACATCTACGTATTAGTCATCGCTATTACCATGGTGATGCGGTTTTGGCAGTACATCAATG
GGCGTGGATAGCGGTTTGACTCACGGGGATTTCCAAGTCTCCACCCCATTGACGTCAATGGGAGTTTGTT
TTGGCACCAAAATCAACGGGACTTTCCAAAATGTCGTAACAACTCCGCCCCATTGACGCAAATGGGCGGT
AGGCGTGTACGGTGGGAGGTCTATATAAGCAGCGCGTTTTGCCTGTACTGGGTCTCTCTGGTTAGACCAG
ATCTGAGCCTGGGAGCTCTCTGGCTAACTAGGGAACCCACTGCTTAAGCCTCAATAAAGCTTGCCTTGAG
TGCTTCAAGTAGTGTGTGCCCGTCTGTTGTGTGACTCTGGTAACTAGAGATCCCTCAGACCCTTTTAGTC
AGTGTGGAAAATCTCTAGCAGTGGCGCCCGAACAGGGACTTGAAAGCGAAAGGGAAACCAGAGGAGCTCT
CTCGACGCAGGACTCGGCTTGCTGAAGCGCGCACGGCAAGAGGCGAGGGGCGGCGACTGGTGAGTACGCC
AAAAATTTTGACTAGCGGAGGCTAGAAGGAGAGAGATGGGTGCGAGAGCGTCAGTATTAAGCGGGGGAGA
ATTAGATCGCGATGGGAAAAAATTCGGTTAAGGCCAGGGGGAAAGAAAAAATATAAATTAAAACATATAG
TATGGGCAAGCAGGGAGCTAGAACGATTCGCAGTTAATCCTGGCCTGTTAGAAACATCAGAAGGCTGTAG
ACAAATACTGGGACAGCTACAACCATCCCTTCAGACAGGATCAGAAGAACTTAGATCATTATATAATACA
GTAGCAACCCTCTATTGTGTGCATCAAAGGATAGAGATAAAAGACACCAAGGAAGCTTTAGACAAGATAG
AGGAAGAGCAAAACAAAAGTAAGACCACCGCACAGCAAGCGGCCGGCCGCTGATCTTCAGACCTGGAGGA
GGAGATATGAGGGACAATTGGAGAAGTGAATTATATAAATATAAAGTAGTAAAAATTGAACCATTAGGAG
TAGCACCCACCAAGGCAAAGAGAAGAGTGGTGCAGAGAGAAAAAAGAGCAGTGGGAATAGGAGCTTTGTT
CCTTGGGTTCTTGGGAGCAGCAGGAAGCACTATGGGCGCAGCGTCAATGACGCTGACGGTACAGGCCAGA
CAATTATTGTCTGGTATAGTGCAGCAGCAGAACAATTTGCTGAGGGCTATTGAGGCGCAACAGCATCTGT
TGCAACTCACAGTCTGGGGCATCAAGCAGCTCCAGGCAAGAATCCTGGCTGTGGAAAGATACCTAAAGGA
TCAACAGCTCCTGGGGATTTGGGGTTGCTCTGGAAAACTCATTTGCACCACTGCTGTGCCTTGGAATGCT
AGTTGGAGTAATAAATCTCTGGAACAGATTTGGAATCACACGACCTGGATGGAGTGGGACAGAGAAATTA
ACAATTACACAAGCTTAATACACTCCTTAATTGAAGAATCGCAAAACCAGCAAGAAAAGAATGAACAAGA
ATTATTGGAATTAGATAAATGGGCAAGTTTGTGGAATTGGTTTAACATAACAAATTGGCTGTGGTATATA
AAATTATTCATAATGATAGTAGGAGGCTTGGTAGGTTTAAGAATAGTTTTTGCTGTACTTTCTATAGTGA
ATAGAGTTAGGCAGGGATATTCACCATTATCGTTTCAGACCCACCTCCCAACCCCGAGGGGACCCGACAG
GCCCGAAGGAATAGAAGAAGAAGGTGGAGAGAGAGACAGAGACAGATCCATTCGATTAGTGAACGGATCG
GCACTGCGTGCGCCAATTCTGCAGACAAATGGCAGTATTCATCCACAATTTTAAAAGAAAAGGGGGGATT
GGGGGGTACAGTGCAGGGGAAAGAATAGTAGACATAATAGCAACAGACATACAAACTAAAGAATTACAAA
AACAAATTACAAAAATTCAAAATTTTCGGGTTTATTACAGGGACAGCAGAGATCCAGTTTGGTTAGTACC
GGGCCCGCTCTAGAGATCCGACGCGCCATCTCTAGGCCCGCGCCGGCCCCCTCGCACGGACTTGTGGGAG
AAGCTCGGCTACTCCCCTGCCCCGGTTAATTTGCATATAATATTTCCTAGTAACTATAGAGGCTTAATGT
GCGATAAAAGACAGATAATCTGTTCTTTTTAATACTAGCTACATTTTACATGATAGGCTTGGATTTCTAT
AACTTCGTATAGCATACATTATACGAAGTTATAAACAGCACAAAAGGAAACTCACCCTAACTGTAAAGTA
ATTGTGTGTTTTGAGACTATAAGTATCCCTTGGAGAACCACCTTGTTGGTTTAGTAATTTGGAAGAGAGT
TTAAGAGCTAAGCTGGAAACAGCATAGCAAGTTTAAATAAGGCTAGTCCGTTATCAACTTGAAAAAGTGG
CACCGAGTCGGTGCTTTTTTTCTCGAGTACTAGGATCCATTAGGCGGCCGCGTGGATAACCGTATTACCG
CCATGCATGTGCCCGTCAGTGGGCAGAGCGCACATCGCCCACAGTCCCCGAGAAGTTGGGGGGAGGGGTC
GGCAATTGAACCGGTGCCTAGAGAAGGTGGCGCGGGGTAAACTGGGAAAGTGATGTCGTGTACTGGCTCC
GCCTTTTTCCCGAGGGTGGGGGAGAACCGTATATAAGTGCAGTAGTCGCCGTGAACGTTCTTTTTCGCAA
CGGGTTTGCCGCCAGAACACAGGTAAGTGCCGTGTGTGGTTCCCGCGGGCCTGGCCTCTTTACGGGTTAT
GGCCCTTGCGTGCCTTGAATTACTTCCACCTGGCTGCAGTACGTGATTCTTGATCCCGAGCTTCGGGTTG
GAAGTGGGTGGGAGAGTTCGAGGCCTTGCGCTTAAGGAGCCCCTTCGCCTCGTGCTTGAGTTGAGGCCTG
GCCTGGGCGCTGGGGCCGCCGCGTGCGAATCTGGTGGCACCTTCGCGCCTGTCTCGCTGCTTTCGATAAG
TCTCTAGCCATTTAAAATTTTTGATGACCTGCTGCGACGCTTTTTTTCTGGCAAGATAGTCTTGTAAATG
CGGGCCAAGATCTGCACACTGGTATTTCGGTTTTTGGGGCCGCGGGCGGCGACGGGGCCCGTGCGTCCCA
GCGCACATGTTCGGCGAGGCGGGGCCTGCGAGCGCGGCCACCGAGAATCGGACGGGGGTAGTCTCAAGCT
GGCCGGCCTGCTCTGGTGCCTGGCCTCGCGCCGCCGTGTATCGCCCCGCCCTGGGCGGCAAGGCTGGCCC
GGTCGGCACCAGTTGCGTGAGCGGAAAGATGGCCGCTTCCCGGCCCTGCTGCAGGGAGCTCAAAATGGAG
GACGCGGCGCTCGGGAGAGCGGGCGGGTGAGTCACCCACACAAAGGAAAAGGGCCTTTCCGTCCTCAGCC
GTCGCTTCATGTGACTCCACGGAGTACCGGGCGCCGTCCAGGCACCTCGATTAGTTCTCGCGCTTTTGGA
GTACGTCGTCTTTAGGTTGGGGGGAGGGGTTTTATGCGATGGAGTTTCCCCACACTGAGTGGGTGGAGAC
TGAAGTTAGGCCAGCTTGGCACTTGATGTAATTCTCCTTGGAATTTGCCCTTTTTGAGTTTGGATCTTGG
TTCATTCTCAAGCCTCAGACAGTGGTTCAAAGTTTTTTTCTTCCATTTCAGGTGTCGTGAGCTAGCCCAC
CATGACCGAGTACAAGCCCACGGTGCGCCTCGCCACCCGCGACGACGTCCCCCGGGCCGTACGCACCCTC
GCCGCCGCGTTCGCCGACTACCCCGCCACGCGCCACACCGTCGACCCGGACCGCCACATCGAGCGGGTCA
CCGAGCTGCAAGAACTCTTCCTCACGCGCGTCGGGCTCGACATCGGCAAGGTGTGGGTCGCGGACGACGG
CGCCGCGGTGGCGGTCTGGACCACGCCGGAGAGCGTCGAAGCGGGGGCGGTGTTCGCCGAGATCGGCCCG
CGCATGGCCGAGTTGAGCGGTTCCCGGCTGGCCGCGCAGCAACAGATGGAAGGCCTCCTGGCGCCGCACC
GGCCCAAGGAGCCCGCGTGGTTCCTGGCCACCGTCGGCGTCTCGCCCGACCACCAGGGCAAGGGTCTGGG
CAGCGCCGTCGTGCTCCCCGGAGTGGAGGCGGCCGAGCGCGCCGGGGTGCCCGCCTTCCTGGAGACCTCC
GCGCCCCGCAACCTCCCCTTCTACGAGCGGCTCGGCTTCACCGTCACCGCCGACGTCGAGGTGCCCGAAG
GACCGCGCACCTGGTGCATGACCCGCAAGCCCGGTGCCGGATCGGGAGAGGGCAGAGGAAGTCTGCTAAC
ATGCGGTGACGTCGAGGAGAATCCTGGCCCACCGGTCGCCACCATGGTGAGCAAGGGCGAGGAGGATAAC
ATGGCCATCATCAAGGAGTTCATGCGCTTCAAGGTGCACATGGAGGGCTCCGTGAACGGCCACGAGTTCG
AGATCGAGGGCGAGGGCGAGGGCCGCCCCTACGAGGGCACCCAGACCGCCAAGCTGAAGGTGACCAAGGG
TGGCCCCCTGCCCTTCGCCTGGGACATCCTGTCCCCTCAGTTCATGTACGGCTCCAAGGCCTACGTGAAG
CACCCCGCCGACATCCCCGACTACTTGAAGCTGTCCTTCCCCGAGGGCTTCAAGTGGGAGCGCGTGATGA
ACTTCGAGGACGGCGGCGTGGTGACCGTGACCCAGGACTCCTCCCTGCAGGACGGCGAGTTCATCTACAA
GGTGAAGCTGCGCGGCACCAACTTCCCCTCCGACGGCCCCGTAATGCAGAAGAAGACCATGGGCTGGGAG
GCCTCCTCCGAGCGGATGTACCCCGAGGACGGCGCCCTGAAGGGCGAGATCAAGCAGAGGCTGAAGCTGA
AGGACGGCGGCCACTACGACGCTGAGGTCAAGACCACCTACAAGGCCAAGAAGCCCGTGCAGCTGCCCGG
CGCCTACAACGTCAACATCAAGTTGGACATCACCTCCCACAACGAGGACTACACCATCGTGGAACAGTAC
GAACGCGCCGAGGGCCGCCACTCCACCGGCGGCATGGACGAGCTGTACAAGTAAGAATTCGTCGAGGGAC
CTAATAACTTCGTATAGCATACATTATACGAAGTTATACATGTTTAAGGGTTCCGGTTCCACTAGGTACA
ATTCGATATCAAGCTTATCGATAATCAACCTCTGGATTACAAAATTTGTGAAAGATTGACTGGTATTCTT
AACTATGTTGCTCCTTTTACGCTATGTGGATACGCTGCTTTAATGCCTTTGTATCATGCTATTGCTTCCC
GTATGGCTTTCATTTTCTCCTCCTTGTATAAATCCTGGTTGCTGTCTCTTTATGAGGAGTTGTGGCCCGT
TGTCAGGCAACGTGGCGTGGTGTGCACTGTGTTTGCTGACGCAACCCCCACTGGTTGGGGCATTGCCACC
ACCTGTCAGCTCCTTTCCGGGACTTTCGCTTTCCCCCTCCCTATTGCCACGGCGGAACTCATCGCCGCCT
GCCTTGCCCGCTGCTGGACAGGGGCTCGGCTGTTGGGCACTGACAATTCCGTGGTGTTGTCGGGGAAATC
ATCGTCCTTTCCTTGGCTGCTCGCCTGTGTTGCCACCTGGATTCTGCGCGGGACGTCCTTCTGCTACGTC
CCTTCGGCCCTCAATCCAGCGGACCTTCCTTCCCGCGGCCTGCTGCCGGCTCTGCGGCCTCTTCCGCGTC
TTCGCCTTCGCCCTCAGACGAGTCGGATCTCCCTTTGGGCCGCCTCCCCGCATCGATACCGTCGACCTCG
ATCGAGACCTAGAAAAACATGGAGCAATCACAAGTAGCAATACAGCAGCTACCAATGCTGATTGTGCCTG
GCTAGAAGCACAAGAGGAGGAGGAGGTGGGTTTTCCAGTCACACCTCAGGTACCTTTAAGACCAATGACT
TACAAGGCAGCTGTAGATCTTAGCCACTTTTTAAAAGAAAAGGGGGGACTGGAAGGGCTAATTCACTCCC
AACGAAGACAAGATATCCTTGATCTGTGGATCTACCACACACAAGGCTACTTCCCTGATTGGCAGAACTA
CACACCAGGGCCAGGGATCAGATATCCACTGACCTTTGGATGGTGCTACAAGCTAGTACCAGTTGAGCAA
GAGAAGGTAGAAGAAGCCAATGAAGGAGAGAACACCCGCTTGTTACACCCTGTGAGCCTGCATGGGATGG
ATGACCCGGAGAGAGAAGTATTAGAGTGGAGGTTTGACAGCCGCCTAGCATTTCATCACATGGCCCGAGA
GCTGCATCCGGACTGTACTGGGTCTCTCTGGTTAGACCAGATCTGAGCCTGGGAGCTCTCTGGCTAACTA
GGGAACCCACTGCTTAAGCCTCAATAAAGCTTGCCTTGAGTGCTTCAAGTAGTGTGTGCCCGTCTGTTGT
GTGACTCTGGTAACTAGAGATCCCTCAGACCCTTTTAGTCAGTGTGGAAAATCTCTAGCAGCATGTGAGC
AAAAGGCCAGCAAAAGGCCAGGAACCGTAAAAAGGCCGCGTTGCTGGCGTTTTTCCATAGGCTCCGCCCC
CCTGACGAGCATCACAAAAATCGACGCTCAAGTCAGAGGTGGCGAAACCCGACAGGACTATAAAGATACC
AGGCGTTTCCCCCTGGAAGCTCCCTCGTGCGCTCTCCTGTTCCGACCCTGCCGCTTACCGGATACCTGTC
CGCCTTTCTCCCTTCGGGAAGCGTGGCGCTTTCTCATAGCTCACGCTGTAGGTATCTCAGTTCGGTGTAG
GTCGTTCGCTCCAAGCTGGGCTGTGTGCACGAACCCCCCGTTCAGCCCGACCGCTGCGCCTTATCCGGTA
ACTATCGTCTTGAGTCCAACCCGGTAAGACACGACTTATCGCCACTGGCAGCAGCCACTGGTAACAGGAT
TAGCAGAGCGAGGTATGTAGGCGGTGCTACAGAGTTCTTGAAGTGGTGGCCTAACTACGGCTACACTAGA
AGAACAGTATTTGGTATCTGCGCTCTGCTGAAGCCAGTTACCTTCGGAAAAAGAGTTGGTAGCTCTTGAT
CCGGCAAACAAACCACCGCTGGTAGCGGTGGTTTTTTTGTTTGCAAGCAGCAGATTACGCGCAGAAAAAA
AGGATCTCAAGAAGATCCTTTGATCTTTTCTACGGGGTCTGACGCTCAGTGGAACGAAAACTCACGTTAA
GGGATTTTGGTCATGAGATTATCAAAAAGGATCTTCACCTAGATCCTTTTAAATTAAAAATGAAGTTTTA
AATCAATCTAAAGTATATATGAGTAAACTTGGTCTGACAGTTACCAATGCTTAATCAGTGAGGCACCTAT
CTCAGCGATCTGTCTATTTCGTTCATCCATAGTTGCCTGACTCCCCGTCGTGTAGATAACTACGATACGG
GAGGGCTTACCATCTGGCCCCAGTGCTGCAATGATACCGCGAGACCCACGCTCACCGGCTCCAGATTTAT
CAGCAATAAACCAGCCAGCCGGAAGGGCCGAGCGCAGAAGTGGTCCTGCAACTTTATCCGCCTCCATCCA
GTCTATTAATTGTTGCCGGGAAGCTAGAGTAAGTAGTTCGCCAGTTAATAGTTTGCGCAACGTTGTTGCC
ATTGCTACAGGCATCGTGGTGTCACGCTCGTCGTTTGGTATGGCTTCATTCAGCTCCGGTTCCCAACGAT
CAAGGCGAGTTACATGATCCCCCATGTTGTGCAAAAAAGCGGTTAGCTCCTTCGGTCCTCCGATCGTTGT
CAGAAGTAAGTTGGCCGCAGTGTTATCACTCATGGTTATGGCAGCACTGCATAATTCTCTTACTGTCATG
CCATCCGTAAGATGCTTTTCTGTGACTGGTGAGTACTCAACCAAGTCATTCTGAGAATAGTGTATGCGGC
GACCGAGTTGCTCTTGCCCGGCGTCAATACGGGATAATACCGCGCCACATAGCAGAACTTTAAAAGTGCT
CATCATTGGAAAACGTTCTTCGGGGCGAAAACTCTCAAGGATCTTACCGCTGTTGAGATCCAGTTCGATG
TAACCCACTCGTGCACCCAACTGATCTTCAGCATCTTTTACTTTCACCAGCGTTTCTGGGTGAGCAAAAA
CAGGAAGGCAAAATGCCGCAAAAAAGGGAATAAGGGCGACACGGAAATGTTGAATACTCATACTCTTCCT
TTTTCAATATTATTGAAGCATTTATCAGGGTTATTGTCTCATGAGCGGATACATATTTGAATGTATTTAG
AAAAATAAACAAATAGGGGTTCCGCGCACATTTCCCCGAAAAGTGCCACCTGACGTCGACGGATCGGGAG
ATCTCCCGATCCCCTATGGTGCACTCTCAGTACAATCTGCTCTGATGCCGCATAGTTAAGCCAGTATCT
